Addgene plasmid #129656: JME4390
Purpose: (Empty Backbone) LEU2ex_CrisprCas9-yl_RFP: CAS9 vector with LEU2ex marker for gRNA cloning using GoldenGate
Depositing lab: Tristan Rossignol. Depositing organization: INRAE Jouy-en-Josas. Publication: A set of Yarrowia lipolytica CRISPR/Cas9 vectors for exploiting wild-type strain diversity. Larroude M, Trabelsi H, Nicaud JM, Rossignol T. Biotechnol Lett. 2020 Jan 23. pii: 10.1007/s10529-020-02805-4. doi: 10.1007/s10529-020-02805-4. PubMed 31974649.
Backbone
  Vector backbone: pSB1A3
  Backbone size (bp): 2000
  Vector type: Yeast Expression, CRISPR
  Selectable markers: LEU2
Growth in bacteria
  Bacterial resistance: Ampicillin, 100 μg/mL
  Growth temperature: 37°C
  Growth strain: DH5alpha
  Copy number: High Copy
Gene/Insert
  Cloning method: Restriction Enzyme
Terms and licenses: Academic/Nonprofit Terms; Industry Terms: Not Available to Industry
How to cite: JME4390 was a gift from Tristan Rossignol (Addgene plasmid # 129656 ; http://n2t.net/addgene:129656 ; RRID:Addgene_129656)
