[The description below was written by a language model from this plasmid's Addgene catalogue record and pLannotate feature annotations shown in this document.]
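Description:
JME4390 (LEU2ex_CrisprCas9-yl_RFP) is an empty CRISPR/Cas9 acceptor vector for the yeast Yarrowia lipolytica, built on the pSB1A3 backbone and about 12.3 kb in the sequenced record. In E. coli it is maintained at high copy through a ColE1/pUC-type origin and selected with ampicillin via the AmpR β-lactamase gene. Bacterial terminators flank this backbone region. In yeast, selection relies on a LEU2 marker that complements leucine auxotrophy. The "ex" in the marker name and the annotated loxP site just upstream of LEU2 suggest an excisable marker design, although only one loxP site appears in the feature table. No yeast replication element (ARS/CEN) is annotated, so the record does not show how the plasmid is maintained in Yarrowia.

The payload combines a Streptococcus pyogenes cas9 coding sequence followed by the CYC1 terminator with a guide RNA cloning site. The "yl" in the name may indicate adaptation of Cas9 to Y. lipolytica, but neither this nor the promoters driving Cas9 and the guide RNA are stated. Immediately upstream of the S. pyogenes gRNA scaffold sits a bacterial mRFP1 cassette, made up of the CAP site, lac promoter and operator, mRFP1, and the rrnB T1 and T7Te terminators. This cassette acts as a placeholder that is replaced when a target-specific spacer is inserted by Golden Gate assembly. Colonies carrying the uncut parent stay red, while correct recombinants lose the colour, giving a simple visual screen.

Short lacI, rop, bom and lacZα fragments are most likely carry-over from earlier cloning steps. The vector belongs to a set of Cas9 plasmids carrying different markers, intended for genome editing across diverse Y. lipolytica strains, including wild-type isolates.
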