Features (pLannotate 1.2.2; 20 found; start..end, strand, type, name):
     12..69      +  terminator     his operon terminator: This putative transcriptin terminator from the E. coli his operon has a 2-bp deletion introduced during synthesis. Its efficiency has not been determined.
    264..852     -  rep_origin     ori: high-copy-number ColE1/pMB1/pBR322/pUC origin of replication
   1023..1883    -  CDS            AmpR: β-lactamase; bla; confers resistance to ampicillin, carbenicillin, and related antibiotics
   1884..1988    -  promoter       AmpR promoter: bla
   2078..2121    -  terminator     bacterial terminator: putative bacterial transcription terminator
   2600..2687    +  CDS            lacI (fragment): lac repressor; lacI; The lac repressor binds to the lac operator to inhibit transcription in E. coli. This inhibition can be relieved by adding lactose or isopropyl-β-D-thiogalactopyranoside (IPTG).
   2700..2721    +  protein_bind   CAP binding site: CAP binding activates transcription in the presence of cAMP. E. coli catabolite activator protein
   2736..2766    +  promoter       lac promoter: promoter for the E. coli lac operon
   2770..2792    +  protein_bind   lac operator (fragment): The lac repressor binds to the lac operator to inhibit transcription in E. coli. This inhibition can be relieved by adding lactose or isopropyl-β-D-thiogalactopyranoside (IPTG). lac repressor encoded by lacI
   2826..3500    +  CDS            mRFP1: mRFP1 is a basic (constitutively fluorescent) red fluorescent protein published in 2002, derived from Discosoma sp.. It is reported to be a somewhat slowly-maturing monomer with low acid sensitivity.
   3548..3619    +  terminator     rrnB T1 terminator: transcription terminator T1 from the E. coli rrnB gene
   3635..3662    +  terminator     T7Te terminator: phage T7 early transcription terminator
   3696..3765    +  misc_RNA       gRNA scaffold (fragment): guide RNA scaffold for the Streptococcus pyogenes CRISPR/Cas9 system
   4007..4040    +  protein_bind   loxP: Cre-mediated recombination occurs in the 8-bp core sequence (GCATACAT). Cre recombinase
   4364..5452    +  CDS            LEU2: LEU3_YEAST - Experimental evidence at protein level: Swiss-Prot protein existence level 1. Catalyzes the oxidation of 3-carboxy-2-hydroxy-4- methylpentanoate (3-isopropylmalate) to 3-carboxy-4-methyl-2- oxopentanoate. The product decarboxylates to 4-methyl-2 oxopentanoate. From Saccharomyces cerevisiae (strain ATCC 204508 / S288c) (Baker's yeast).
   5883..5916    +  CDS            rop (fragment): Rop protein, which maintains plasmids at low copy number; rop
   6018..6117    +  misc_feature   bom (fragment): basis of mobility region from pBR322
   6123..6280    -  CDS            lacZα (fragment): LacZα fragment of β-galactosidase; lacZ fragment
   7889..11992   +  CDS            cas9: CAS9_STRP1 - Also known as csn1 From Streptococcus pyogenes serotype M1.
  12036..12283   +  terminator     CYC1 terminator: S. cerevisiae CYC1; transcription terminator for CYC1
>Addgene plasmid #129656 | JME4390 | addgene full sequence | sequence record 256282 | Addgene NGS Result
TCTTCCTGCAGTCCGGCAAAAAAGGGCAAGGTGTCACCACCCTGCCCTTTTTCTTTAAAACCGAAAAGAT
TACTTCGCGTTATGCAGGCTTCCTCGCTCACTGACTCGCTGCGCTCGGTCGTTCGGCTGCGGCGAGCGGT
ATCAGCTCACTCAAAGGCGGTAATACGGTTATCCACAGAATCAGGGGATAACGCAGGAAAGAACATGTGA
GCAAAAGGCCAGCAAAAGGCCAGGAACCGTAAAAAGGCCGCGTTGCTGGCGTTTTTCCACAGGCTCCGCC
CCCCTGACGAGCATCACAAAAATCGACGCTCAAGTCAGAGGTGGCGAAACCCGACAGGACTATAAAGATA
CCAGGCGTTTCCCCCTGGAAGCTCCCTCGTGCGCTCTCCTGTTCCGACCCTGCCGCTTACCGGATACCTG
TCCGCCTTTCTCCCTTCGGGAAGCGTGGCGCTTTCTCATAGCTCACGCTGTAGGTATCTCAGTTCGGTGT
AGGTCGTTCGCTCCAAGCTGGGCTGTGTGCACGAACCCCCCGTTCAGCCCGACCGCTGCGCCTTATCCGG
TAACTATCGTCTTGAGTCCAACCCGGTAAGACACGACTTATCGCCACTGGCAGCAGCCACTGGTAACAGG
ATTAGCAGAGCGAGGTATGTAGGCGGTGCTACAGAGTTCTTGAAGTGGTGGCCTAACTACGGCTACACTA
GAAGAACAGTATTTGGTATCTGCGCTCTGCTGAAGCCAGTTACCTTCGGAAAAAGAGTTGGTAGCTCTTG
ATCCGGCAAACAAACCACCGCTGGTAGCGGTGGTTTTTTTGTTTGCAAGCAGCAGATTACGCGCAGAAAA
AAAGGATCTCAAGAAGATCCTTTGATCTTTTCTACGGGGTCTGACGCTCAGTGGAACGAAAACTCACGTT
AAGGGATTTTGGTCATGAGATTATCAAAAAGGATCTTCACCTAGATCCTTTTAAATTAAAAATGAAGTTT
TAAATCAATCTAAAGTATATATGAGTAAACTTGGTCTGACAGTTACCAATGCTTAATCAGTGAGGCACCT
ATCTCAGCGATCTGTCTATTTCGTTCATCCATAGTTGCCTGACTCCCCGTCGTGTAGATAACTACGATAC
GGGAGGGCTTACCATCTGGCCCCAGTGCTGCAATGATACCGCGCGACCCACGCTCACCGGCTCCAGATTT
ATCAGCAATAAACCAGCCAGCCGGAAGGGCCGAGCGCAGAAGTGGTCCTGCAACTTTATCCGCCTCCATC
CAGTCTATTAATTGTTGCCGGGAAGCTAGAGTAAGTAGTTCGCCAGTTAATAGTTTGCGCAACGTTGTTG
CCATTGCTACAGGCATCGTGGTGTCACGCTCGTCGTTTGGTATGGCTTCATTCAGCTCCGGTTCCCAACG
ATCAAGGCGAGTTACATGATCCCCCATGTTGTGCAAAAAAGCGGTTAGCTCCTTCGGTCCTCCGATCGTT
GTCAGAAGTAAGTTGGCCGCAGTGTTATCACTCATGGTTATGGCAGCACTGCATAATTCTCTTACTGTCA
TGCCATCCGTAAGATGCTTTTCTGTGACTGGTGAGTACTCAACCAAGTCATTCTGAGAATAGTGTATGCG
GCGACCGAGTTGCTCTTGCCCGGCGTCAATACGGGATAATACCGCGCCACATAGCAGAACTTTAAAAGTG
CTCATCATTGGAAAACGTTCTTCGGGGCGAAAACTCTCAAGGATCTTACCGCTGTTGAGATCCAGTTCGA
TGTAACCCACTCGTGCACCCAACTGATCTTCAGCATCTTTTACTTTCACCAGCGTTTCTGGGTGAGCAAA
AACAGGAAGGCAAAATGCCGCAAAAAAGGGAATAAGGGCGACACGGAAATGTTGAATACTCATACTCTTC
CTTTTTCAATATTATTGAAGCATTTATCAGGGTTATTGTCTCATGAGCGGATACATATTTGAATGTATTT
AGAAAAATAAACAAATAGGGGTTCCGCGCACATTTCCCCGAAAAGTGCCACCTGACGTCTAAGAAACCAT
TATTATCATGACATTAACCTATAAAAATAGGCGTATCACGAGGCAGAATTTCAGATAAAAAAAATCCTTA
GCTTTCGCTAAGGATGATTTCTGGAATTCGAAGAGCCTCTGACCTGACGTCCCCAGTTGCAAAAGTTGAC
ACAACTCTAGATCTGCTTCCAAATATAGAATCATAACAAGGGTTAGGGTGTGATTATATAATATTGGTCT
TAATTGATGTGCTAGGGCTTTAAAAGTTGGTTAAAATAACGCTCTAATGCCTTTTTAATATATTGTCTTT
TTCAAAATCTCAAATCGGACACTTCTTCGTGTATGAGACTCCATTTTTTGGCTCCGTCACGTGATATGTA
TTATCAGCTATAGTGGTGTAAACAAAGTTTTTTACTAGCTGTAATGGCATTTTGTCGGAGTGGTAAATCG
CCTTCTTGTTGTGCGTTCGAGTTCTGGACTCTGCACTGGGCTACTTTGAAAAATACCTCTAATGCGCCGA
TGGTTTAGTGGTAAAATCCATCGTTGCCATCGATGGGCCCCCGGTTCGAGAGACGGGGCCGGCCATCTGG
GCCCTAGAGCAATACGCAAACCGCCTCTCCCCGCGCGTTGGCCGATTCATTAATGCAGCTGGCACGACAG
GTTTCCCGACTGGAAAGCGGGCAGTGAGCGCAACGCAATTAATGTGAGTTAGCTCACTCATTAGGCACCC
CAGGCTTTACACTTTATGCTTCCGGCTCGTATGTTGTGTGGAATTGTGAGCGGATAACAATTTCACACAT
ACTAGAGAAAGAGGAGAAATACTAGATGGCTTCCTCCGAAGACGTTATCAAAGAGTTCATGCGTTTCAAA
GTTCGTATGGAAGGTTCCGTTAACGGTCACGAGTTCGAAATCGAAGGTGAAGGTGAAGGTCGTCCGTACG
AAGGTACCCAGACCGCTAAACTGAAAGTTACCAAAGGTGGTCCGCTGCCGTTCGCTTGGGACATCCTGTC
CCCGCAGTTCCAGTACGGTTCCAAAGCTTACGTTAAACACCCGGCTGACATCCCGGACTACCTGAAACTG
TCCTTCCCGGAAGGTTTCAAATGGGAACGTGTTATGAACTTCGAAGACGGTGGTGTTGTTACCGTTACCC
AGGACTCCTCCCTGCAAGACGGTGAGTTCATCTACAAAGTTAAACTGCGTGGTACCAACTTCCCGTCCGA
CGGTCCGGTTATGCAGAAAAAAACCATGGGTTGGGAAGCTTCCACCGAACGTATGTACCCGGAAGACGGT
GCTCTGAAAGGTGAAATCAAAATGCGTCTGAAACTGAAAGACGGTGGTCACTACGACGCTGAAGTTAAAA
CCACCTACATGGCTAAAAAACCGGTTCAGCTGCCGGGTGCTTACAAAACCGACATCAAACTGGACATCAC
CTCCCACAACGAAGACTACACCATCGTTGAACAGTACGAACGTGCTGAAGGTCGTCACTCCACCGGTGCT
TAATAACGCTGATAGTGCTAGTGTAGATCGCTACTAGAGCCAGGCATCAAATAAAACGAAAGGCTCAGTC
GAAAGACTGGGCCTTTCGTTTTATCTGTTGTTTGTCGGTGAACGCTCTCTACTAGAGTCACACTGGCTCA
CCTTCGGGTGGGCCTTTCTGCGTTTATATAGGCCATCTGGGCCGGGGGCGTCTCTGAGCTAGAAATAGCA
AGTTAAAATAAGGCTAGTCCGTTATCAACTTGAAAAAGTGGCACCGAGTCGGTGCTTTTTTTTACGTCTA
AGAAACCATTATTATCATGACATTAACCTATAAAAATAGGCGTATCACGAGGCCCAGATCCTCTAGAGTC
GAAGCGGCCGCTATGTCTGATAAAAGGATGTAACATAGGCAAGCTGCTCGTGAGTGTTGAGTACGAACCT
TAGATCCAAATCACCCGCACCCACGGATATACTTGCTTGAATATACAGTAGTATGCGGCCGCTAGGTATT
ACCCTGTTATCCCTACATAACTTCGTATAGCATACATTATACGAAGTTATTCTGAATTCCGCCTGAGTCA
TCATTTATTTACCAGTTGGCCACAAACCCTTGACGATCTCGTATGTCCCCTCCGACATACTCCCGGCCGG
CTGGGTACGTTCGATAGCGCTATCGGCATCGACAAGGTTTGGGTCCCTAGCCGATACCGCACTACCTGAG
TCACAATCTTCGGAGGTTTAGTCTTCCACATAGCACGGGCAAAAGTGCGTATATATACAAGAGCGTTTGC
CAGCCACAGATTTTCACTCCACACACCACATCACACATACAACCACACACATCCACAATGGAACCCGAAA
CTAAGAAGACCAAGACTGACTCCAAGAAGATTGTTCTTCTCGGCGGCGACTTCTGTGGCCCCGAGGTGAT
TGCCGAGGCCGTCAAGGTGCTCAAGTCTGTTGCTGAGGCCTCCGGCACCGAGTTTGTGTTCGAGGACCGA
CTCATTGGAGGAGCTGCCATTGAGAAGGAGGGCGAGCCCATCACCGACGCTACTCTCGACATCTGCCGAA
AGGCTGACTCTATTATGCTCGGTGCTGTCGGAGGCGCTGCCAACACCGTATGGACCACTCCCGACGGACG
AACCGACGTGCGACCCGAGCAGGGCCTCCTCAAGCTGCGAAAGGACCTGAACCTGTACGCCAACCTGCGA
CCCTGCCAGCTGCTGTCGCCCAAGCTCGCCGATCTCTCCCCCATCCGAAACGTTGAGGGCACCGACTTCA
TCATTGTCCGAGAGCTCGTCGGAGGTATCTACTTTGGAGAGCGAAAGGAGGATGACGGATCTGGCGTCGC
TTCCGACACCGAGACTTACTCCGTTCCTGAGGTTGAGCGAATTGCCCGAATGGCCGCCTTCCTGGCCCTT
CAGCACAACCCCCCTCTTCCCGTGTGGTCCCTTGACAAGGCCAACGTGCTGGCCTCCTCTCGACTTTGGC
GAAAGACTGTCACCCGAGTCCTCAAGGACGAGTTCCCCCAGCTGGAGCTCAACCACCAGCTGATCGACTC
GGCCGCCATGATCCTCATCAAGCAGCCCTCCAAGATGAATGGTATCATCATCACCACCAACATGTTTGGC
GATATCATCTCCGACGAGGCCTCCGTCATCCCCGGTTCTCTGGGTCTGCTGCCCTCCGCCTCTCTGGCTT
CTCTGCCCGACACCAACGAGGCGTTCGGTCTGTACGAGCCCTGTCACGGATCTGCCCCCGATCTCGGCAA
GCAGAAGGTCAACCCCATTGCCACCATTCTGTCTGCCGCCATGATGCTCAAGTTCTCTCTTAACATGAAG
CCCGCCGGTGACGCTGTTGAGGCTGCCGTCAAGGAGTCCGTCGAGGCTGGTATCACTACCGCCGATATCG
GAGGCTCTTCCTCCACCTCCGAGGTCGGAGACTTTGTTGCCAACAAGGTCAAGGAGCTGCTCAAGAAGGA
GTAAGTCGTTTCTACGACGCATTGATGGAAGGAGCAAACTGACGCGCCTGCGGGTTGGTCTACCGGCAGC
AGCCCTGCTAATGAAATGATGATTTATAATTTACCGGTGTAGCAACCTTGACTAGAAGAAGCAGATTGGG
TGTGTTTGTAGTGGAGGACAGTGGTACGTTTTGGAAACAGTCTTCTTGAAAGTGTCTTGTCTACAGTATA
TTCACTCATAACCTCAATAGCCAAGGGTGTAGTCGGTTTATTAAAGGAAGGGAGTTGTGGCTGATGTGGA
TAGATATCTTTAAAGCTGGCGACTGCACCCAACGAGTGTGGTGGTAGCTTGTTACTGTATATTCGAATTC
GTATAACTTCGTATAGCAGGAGTTATCCGAAGCGATAATTACCCTGTTATCCCTAACGGGGCCCTTTCGT
CACGCGCGTTTCGGTGATGACGGTGAAAACCTCTGACACATGCAGCTCCCGGTGACGGTCACAGCTTGTC
TGTAAGCGGATGCCGGGAGCAGACAAGCCCGTCAGGGCGCGTCAGCGGGTGTTGGCGGGTGTCGGGGCTG
GCTTAACTATGCGGCATCAGAGCAGATTGTACTGAGAGTGCACCATATGCGGTGTGAAATACCGCACAGA
TGCGTAAGGAGAAAATACCGCATCAGGCGCCATTCGCCATTCAGGCTGCGCAACTGTTGGGAAGGGCGAT
CGGTGCGGGCCTCTTCGCTATTACGCCAGCTGGCGAAAGGGGGATGTGCTGCAAGGCGATTAAGTTGGGT
AACGCCAGGGTTTTCCCAGTCACGACGTTGTAAAACGACGGCCAGTGAATTCGAGCTCGGTACCCGCTTT
TCGTAGATAATGGAATACAAATGGATATCCAGAGTATACACATGGATAGTATACACTGACACGACAATTC
TGTATCTCTTTATGTTAACTACTGTGAGGCGTTAAATAGAGCTTGATATATAAAATGTTACATTTCACAG
TCTGAACTTTTGCAGATTACCTAATTTGGTAAGATATTAATTATGAACTGAAAGTTGATGGCATCCCTAA
ATTTGATGAAAGGGGGAACCCCCGGGTTCGAAGGTACCAAGGAAGCATGCGGTACCCGAATTCGCTTCGA
TACGCGTATCGATGATACGCGTCCATGGTGAGGTGTCTCACAAGTGCCGTGCAGTCCCGCCCCCACTTGC
TTCTCTTTGTGTGTAGTGTACGTACATTATCGAGAGGGTTGTTCCCGCCCACCTCGATCCGGCATGCTGA
GGTGTCTCACAAGTGCCGTGCAGTCCCGCCCCCACTTGCTTCTCTTTGTGTGTAGTGTACGTACATTATC
GAGAGGGTTGTTCCCGCCCACCTCGATCCGGCATGCTGAGGTGTCTCACAAGTGCCGTGCAGTCCCGCCC
CCACTTGCTTCTCTTTGTGTGTAGTGTACGTACATTATCGAGAGGGTTGTTCCCGCCCACCTCGATCCGG
CATGCTGAGGTGTCTCACAAGTGCCGTGCAGTCCCGCCCCCACTTGCTTCTCTTTGTGTGTAGTGTACGT
ACATTATCGAGAGGGTTGTTCCCGCCCACCTCGATCCGGCATGCTGAGGTGTCTCACAAGTGCCGTGCAG
TCCCGCCCCCACTTGCTTCTCTTTGTGTGTAGTGTACGTACATTATCGAGAGGGTTGTTCCCGCCCACCT
CGATCCGGCATGCTGAGGTGTCTCACAAGTGCCGTGCAGTCCCGCCCCCACTTGCTTCTCTTTGTGTGTA
GTGTACGTACATTATCGAGAGGGTTGTTCCCGCCCACCTCGATCCGGCATGCTGAGGTGTCTCACAAGTG
CCGTGCAGTCCCGCCCCCACTTGCTTCTCTTTGTGTGTAGTGTACGTACATTATCGAGAGGGTTGTTCCC
GCCCACCTCGATCCGACATGTTGAGGTGTCTCACAAGTGCCGTGCAGTCCCGCCCCCACTTGCTTCTCTT
TGTGTGTAGTGTACGTACATTATCGAGAGGGTTGTTCCCGCCCACCTCGATCCGGCATGCACTGATCACG
GGCAAAAGTGCTTCGATAGAGAGGGGGTTGGCGGCGCATTTGTGTCCCAAAAAACAGCCCCAATTGCCCC
AATTGACCCCAAATTGACCCAGTAGCGGACCCAACCCCGGCGAGAGCCCCCTTCACCCCACATATCAAAC
CTCCCCCGGTTCCCACACTTGCCGTTAAGGGCGTAGGGTACTGCAGTCTGGAATCTACGCTTGTTCAGAC
TTTGTACTAGTTTCTTTGTCTGGCCATCCGGGTAACCCATGCCGGACGCAAAATAGACTACTGAAAATTT
TTTTGCTTTGTGGTTGGGACTTTAGCCAAGGGTATAAAAGACCACCGTCCCCGAATTACCTTTCCTCTTC
TTTTCTCTCTCTCCTTGTCAACTCACACCCGAAGGATCCACAACCACAATGGATAAGAAATACTCCATTG
GCCTGGACATCGGAACCAACTCCGTGGGTTGGGCCGTGATCACCGATGAGTACAAGGTGCCCTCTAAGAA
ATTCAAGGTCCTGGGCAACACCGACCGACACTCCATCAAGAAGAACCTGATCGGCGCTCTGCTCTTCGAC
TCTGGCGAGACTGCTGAGGCCACCCGACTGAAGCGAACCGCTCGAAGACGATACACCCGAAGAAAGAACC
GAATCTGTTACCTGCAGGAGATCTTCTCTAACGAGATGGCCAAGGTGGACGACTCTTTCTTCCACCGACT
GGAGGAGTCTTTCCTGGTGGAGGAGGACAAGAAGCACGAGCGACACCCCATCTTCGGCAACATCGTGGAC
GAGGTGGCCTACCACGAGAAGTACCCCACCATCTACCACCTGCGAAAGAAGCTGGTGGACTCTACCGACA
AGGCCGACCTGCGACTGATCTACCTGGCCCTGGCCCACATGATCAAGTTCCGAGGCCACTTCCTGATCGA
GGGCGACCTGAACCCCGACAACTCTGACGTGGACAAGCTGTTCATCCAGCTGGTGCAGACCTACAACCAG
CTCTTCGAAGAGAACCCCATTAACGCTTCTGGCGTGGATGCTAAGGCCATCCTGTCTGCCCGACTGTCTA
AGTCTCGACGACTCGAGAACCTGATTGCTCAGCTCCCCGGAGAGAAGAAGAACGGTCTGTTCGGAAACCT
GATTGCTCTGTCCCTGGGTCTGACCCCTAACTTCAAGTCCAACTTCGATCTGGCTGAGGACGCTAAGCTG
CAGCTGTCTAAGGACACCTACGACGATGACCTGGATAACCTGCTCGCCCAGATTGGCGACCAGTACGCCG
ACCTGTTCCTGGCCGCCAAGAACCTGTCTGACGCCATCCTGCTGTCTGACATCCTGCGAGTGAACACCGA
GATCACCAAGGCCCCCCTGTCTGCCTCCATGATTAAGCGATACGATGAGCACCACCAGGATCTGACCCTC
CTCAAGGCTCTGGTCCGACAGCAGCTGCCCGAGAAGTACAAGGAGATTTTCTTCGACCAGTCTAAGAACG
GCTACGCCGGCTACATCGACGGCGGCGCCTCTCAGGAGGAGTTCTACAAGTTCATTAAGCCCATCCTGGA
GAAGATGGACGGAACCGAGGAACTGCTCGTGAAGCTGAACCGAGAGGACCTCCTGCGAAAGCAGCGAACC
TTCGACAACGGCTCTATCCCCCACCAGATCCACCTGGGCGAGCTGCACGCCATCCTGCGACGACAGGAGG
ACTTCTACCCCTTCCTGAAGGACAACCGAGAGAAGATCGAGAAGATCCTGACCTTCCGAATCCCCTACTA
CGTGGGACCCCTGGCCCGAGGAAACTCTCGATTCGCTTGGATGACCCGAAAGTCTGAGGAGACTATTACC
CCCTGGAACTTCGAGGAGGTGGTGGATAAGGGCGCCTCTGCTCAGTCTTTCATCGAGCGAATGACCAACT
TCGACAAGAACCTCCCCAACGAGAAGGTCCTGCCCAAGCACTCTCTGCTCTACGAGTACTTCACCGTCTA
CAACGAGCTCACCAAGGTCAAGTACGTGACCGAGGGAATGCGAAAGCCCGCTTTCCTGTCTGGAGAGCAG
AAGAAGGCTATTGTGGATCTGCTCTTCAAGACTAACCGAAAGGTCACCGTCAAGCAGCTGAAGGAGGATT
ACTTCAAGAAGATTGAGTGTTTCGATTCTGTCGAGATCTCCGGCGTCGAGGACCGATTCAACGCCTCTCT
GGGTACCTACCACGACCTGCTGAAGATTATCAAGGACAAGGATTTCCTGGATAACGAGGAGAACGAGGAT
ATTCTCGAGGACATTGTCCTGACCCTCACCCTGTTCGAGGATCGAGAGATGATTGAGGAGCGACTCAAGA
CCTACGCTCACCTGTTCGACGACAAGGTGATGAAGCAGCTGAAGCGACGACGATACACCGGCTGGGGCCG
ACTGTCTCGAAAGCTGATCAACGGCATCCGAGACAAGCAGTCTGGCAAGACCATCCTGGACTTCCTGAAG
TCTGACGGCTTCGCCAACCGAAACTTCATGCAGCTGATCCACGACGACTCTCTGACCTTCAAGGAGGACA
TCCAGAAGGCCCAGGTGTCTGGCCAGGGCGACTCTCTGCACGAGCACATCGCCAACCTGGCCGGCTCTCC
CGCCATTAAGAAAGGTATCCTGCAGACCGTCAAGGTGGTCGATGAGCTCGTCAAGGTGATGGGCCGACAC
AAGCCCGAGAACATTGTCATTGAGATGGCTCGAGAGAACCAGACTACTCAGAAGGGTCAGAAAAACTCCC
GAGAGCGAATGAAGCGAATTGAGGAAGGTATTAAGGAGCTGGGCTCCCAGATTCTCAAGGAGCATCCCGT
GGAGAACACTCAGCTCCAGAACGAGAAGCTGTACCTGTACTATCTGCAGAACGGTCGAGACATGTACGTC
GACCAGGAGCTGGATATCAACCGACTCTCCGACTACGATGTGGACCACATTGTGCCCCAGTCCTTCCTGA
AGGACGATTCTATCGATAACAAGGTGCTGACCCGATCCGACAAGAACCGAGGCAAGTCTGACAACGTGCC
CTCCGAGGAGGTGGTCAAGAAGATGAAGAACTACTGGCGACAGCTGCTGAACGCCAAGCTGATTACCCAG
CGAAAGTTCGACAACCTGACCAAGGCCGAGCGAGGCGGCCTGTCTGAGCTGGACAAGGCCGGCTTCATCA
AGCGACAGCTGGTGGAGACTCGACAGATCACCAAGCACGTGGCCCAGATCCTGGACTCTCGAATGAACAC
CAAGTACGACGAGAACGACAAGCTGATCCGAGAGGTGAAGGTGATCACCCTGAAGTCTAAGCTGGTGTCT
GACTTCCGAAAGGACTTCCAGTTCTACAAGGTGCGAGAGATTAACAACTACCACCACGCCCACGATGCCT
ACCTGAACGCTGTCGTGGGCACCGCCCTCATCAAGAAGTATCCCAAGCTGGAGTCCGAGTTCGTCTACGG
CGACTACAAGGTCTACGATGTGCGAAAAATGATTGCCAAGTCCGAGCAGGAGATTGGCAAGGCTACCGCC
AAGTACTTCTTCTACTCCAACATTATGAACTTCTTCAAGACCGAGATTACCCTGGCTAACGGCGAGATTC
GAAAGCGACCCCTCATTGAGACTAACGGAGAGACTGGTGAGATCGTGTGGGACAAGGGACGAGACTTCGC
CACCGTGCGAAAGGTGCTGTCTATGCCCCAGGTGAACATCGTGAAGAAGACCGAGGTGCAGACCGGAGGT
TTCTCTAAGGAGTCCATCCTGCCCAAGCGAAACTCTGACAAGCTGATCGCCCGAAAGAAGGACTGGGACC
CCAAGAAGTACGGAGGTTTCGACTCTCCCACCGTGGCTTACTCTGTGCTGGTGGTGGCCAAGGTGGAGAA
GGGCAAGTCTAAGAAGCTGAAGTCTGTGAAGGAGCTGCTGGGCATTACCATCATGGAGCGATCTTCTTTC
GAGAAGAACCCCATTGACTTCCTGGAGGCCAAGGGATACAAGGAGGTGAAGAAAGATCTGATTATCAAGC
TCCCCAAGTACTCTCTGTTCGAGCTGGAGAACGGACGAAAGCGAATGCTGGCCTCTGCCGGCGAGCTGCA
GAAGGGAAACGAGCTGGCCCTGCCCTCCAAGTACGTCAACTTCCTGTACCTCGCCTCCCATTACGAGAAG
CTGAAGGGCTCTCCCGAGGATAACGAGCAGAAGCAGCTCTTCGTGGAGCAGCATAAGCACTACCTGGACG
AGATCATCGAGCAGATTTCTGAGTTCTCTAAGCGAGTGATCCTGGCTGACGCCAACCTGGATAAGGTGCT
GTCTGCTTACAACAAGCACCGAGACAAGCCCATTCGAGAGCAGGCTGAGAACATCATTCACCTGTTCACC
CTGACCAACCTGGGAGCCCCCGCTGCCTTCAAGTACTTCGACACCACCATCGACCGAAAGCGATACACCT
CTACCAAGGAGGTGCTGGACGCCACCCTGATCCACCAGTCTATCACCGGCCTGTACGAGACTCGAATCGA
CCTGTCTCAGCTGGGCGGCGACTCTCGAGCCGACCCCAAGAAGAAGCGAAAGGTGTAAGCTAGCCTCATG
TAATTAGTTATGTCACGCTTACATTCACGCCCTCCCCCCACATCCGCTCTAACCGAAAAGGAAGGAGTTA
GACAACCTGAAGTCTAGGTCCCTATTTATTTTTTTATAGTTATGTTAGTATTAAGAACGTTATTTATATT
TCAAATTTTTCTTTTTTTTCTGTACAGACGCGTGTACGCATGTAACATTATACTGAAAACCTTGCTTGAG
AAGGTTTTGGGACGCTCGAAGGCTTTAATTTGCAAGCTTGGCGGTCT
